>Addgene plasmid #108480 | pcDNA4-Tet-on-vsv-Incenp | depositor full sequence | sequence record 205251 | pcDNA4-Tet-on-vsv-Incenp sequence 7818 bps
GACGGATCGGGAGATCTCCCGATCCCCTATGGTGCACTCTCAGTACAATCTGCTCTGATGCCGCATAGTT
AAGCCAGTATCTGCTCCCTGCTTGTGTGTTGGAGGTCGCTGAGTAGTGCGCGAGCAAAATTTAAGCTACA
ACAAGGCAAGGCTTGACCGACAATTGCATGAAGAATCTGCTTAGGGTTAGGCGTTTTGCGCTGCTTCGCG
ATGTACGGGCCAGATATACGCGTTGACATTGATTATTGACTAGTTATTAATAGTAATCAATTACGGGGTC
ATTAGTTCATAGCCCATATATGGAGTTCCGCGTTACATAACTTACGGTAAATGGCCCGCCTGGCTGACCG
CCCAACGACCCCCGCCCATTGACGTCAATAATGACGTATGTTCCCATAGTAACGCCAATAGGGACTTTCC
ATTGACGTCAATGGGTGGAGTATTTACGGTAAACTGCCCACTTGGCAGTACATCAAGTGTATCATATGCC
AAGTACGCCCCCTATTGACGTCAATGACGGTAAATGGCCCGCCTGGCATTATGCCCAGTACATGACCTTA
TGGGACTTTCCTACTTGGCAGTACATCTACGTATTAGTCATCGCTATTACCATGGTGATGCGGTTTTGGC
AGTACATCAATGGGCGTGGATAGCGGTTTGACTCACGGGGATTTCCAAGTCTCCACCCCATTGACGTCAA
TGGGAGTTTGTTTTGGAACCAAAATCAACGGGACTTTCCAAAATGTCGTAACAACTCCGCCCCATTGACG
CAAATGGGCGGTAGGCGTGTACGGTGGGAGGTCTATATAAGCAGAGCTCTCCCTATCAGTGATAGAGATC
TCCCTATCAGTGATAGAGATCGTCGACGAGCTCGTTTAGTGAACCGTCAGATCGCCTGGAGACGCCATCC
ACGCTGTTTTGACCTCCATAGAAGACACCGGGACCGATCCAGCCTCCGGACTCTAGCGTTTAAACTTAAG
CTTGGTACCGCCACCATGTACACCGACATCGAGATGAACCGGTTGGGCAAGGGGACGACGGCCCCAGGGC
CCATTCACCTGCTGGAGCTCTGTGACCAGAAGCTCATGGAGTTTCTCTGCAACATGGATAATAAGGACTT
GGTGTGGCTTGAGGAGATCCAAGAGGAGGCCGAGCGCATGTTCACCAGAGAATTCAGCAAAGAGCCAGAG
CTGATGCCCAAAACACCTTCTCAGAAGAACCGACGGAAGAAGAGACGGATTTCTTATGTTCAGGATGAAA
ACAGAGATCCCATCAGGAGAAGGTTATCCCGCAGAAAGTCTCGGAGCAGCCAGCAGAGCACCCGACGCCT
CCGCAGCAAGGACAGTGTAGAGAAGCTGGCTACAGTGGTCGGGGAGAACGGCTCCGTTCTGCGGCGTGTG
ACCCGTGCTGCGGCTGCAGCTGCCGCGGCTACCATGGCATTGGCTGCACCTTCTTCACCCACCCCTGAGT
CTCCCACGATGCTGACTAAGAAGCCCGAGGATAACCACACCCAGTGCCAGCTGGTGCCTGTGGTGGAGAT
CGGCATCAGTGAGCGCCAGAATGCTGAGCAGCATGTCACCCAGCTCATGTCCACCGAGCCTCTGCCCCGC
ACTCTGTCCCCGACTCCAGCTTCAGCCACAGCTCCAACCTCCCAGGGCATCCCGACATCAGATGAGGAAT
CAACACCTAAGAAGTCGAAGGCCAGGATACTGGAGTCCATCACAGTGAGCTCCCTGATGGCTACACCCCA
GGACCCCAAGGGTCAAGGGGTCGGGACGGGGCGGTCTGCGTCTAAGCTCAGGATTGCGCAGGTCTCCCCT
GGCCCACGGGACTCGCCAGCCTTTCCAGATTCTCCATGGCGGGAGCGGGTGCTGGCTCCCATCCTGCCGG
ATAACTTCTCCACGCCCACGGGCTCTCGCACGGACTCTCAATCGGTGCGGCACAGCCCGATCGCCCCGTC
TTCCCCGAGTCCCCGAGTCTTAGCCCAGAAGTACTCTCTGGTGGCCAAACAGGAAAGTGTTGTCCGCAGG
GCGAGCAGAAGGCTTGCCAAGAAGACTGCCGAAGAGCCAGCTGCCTCTGGCCGCATCATCTGTCACAGTT
ACCTGGAGAGGCTCCTGAATGTTGAGGTGCCCCAGAAAGTTGGTTCTGAGCAGAAGGAACCCCCCGAGGA
GGCTGAGCCTGTGGCGGCAGCTGAGCCAGAGGTCCCTGAGAACAACGGAAATAACTCGTGGCCCCACAAT
GACACAGAGATCGCCAACAGCACACCCAACCCGAAGCCTGCAGCCAGCAGCCCGGAAACACCCTCTGCAG
GGCAGCAAGAGGCCAAGACGGACCAAGCAGATGGACCCAGAGAGCCACCGCAGAGTGCCAGGAGGAAGCG
CAGCTACAAGCAGGCCGTGAGTGAGCTGGACGAGGAGCAGCACCTGGAGGATGAGGAGCTGCAGCCCCCC
AGGAGCAAGACCCCTTCCTCACCCTGCCCAGCCAGCAAGGTGGTACGGCCCCTCCGGACCTTTCTGCACA
CAGTGCAGAGGAACCAGATGCTCACGACCCCGACCTCAGCCCCACGCAGCGTCATGAAGTCCTTTATTAA
GCGCAACACTCCCCTGCGCATGGACCCCAAGTGCAGCTTCGTCGAGAAGGAGCGGCAGCGCCTGGAGAAT
CTGCGGCGGAAGGAGGAGGCCGAGCAGCTGCGCAGGCAGAAGGTGGAGGAGGACAAGCGGCGGCGGCTGG
AGGAGGTGAAGCTGAAGCGTGAGGAACGCCTCCGCAAGGTGCTGCAGGCCCGCGAGCGGGTGGAGCAGAT
GAAGGAGGAGAAGAAGAAGCAGATTGAGCAGAAGTTTGCTCAGATCGACGAGAAGACTGAGAAGGCCAAG
GAGGAGCGGCTGGCAGAGGAGAAGGCCAAGAAAAAGGCGGCGGCCAAGAAGATGGAGGAGGTGGAAGCAC
GCAGGAAGCAGGAAGAGGATGCACGTAGGCTCAGGTGGCTGCAGCAGGAGGAGGAAGAGCGGCGGCACCA
AGAGCTGCTGCAGAAGAAGAAGGAAGAGGAGCAGGAGCGGCTGCGGAAGGCGGCCGAGGCTAAGCGGCTG
GCAGAGCAGCGGGAGCAGGAGCGGCGGGAGCAGGAGCGGCGCGAGCAGGAGCGGCGCGAGCAGGAGCGGC
GGGAGCAGGAGCGGCGCGAGCAGGAGCGACAGCTGGCAGAGCAGGAGCGTCGGCGGGAGCAGGAGCGGCT
CCAGGCCGAGAGGGAGCTGCAGGAGCGGGAGAAGGCCCTGCGGCTGCAGAAGGAGCAGCTGCAGAGGGAA
CTGGAGGAGAAGAAGAAGAAGGAAGAGCAGCAGCGTCTGGCTGAGCGGCAGCTGCAGGAGGAGCAAGAGA
AGAAAGCCAAGGAGGCAGTAGGGGCCAGCAAGGCCCTGAATGTGACTGTGGACGTGCAGTCTCCAGCTTG
TACCTCATATCAAATGACTCCGCAAGGGCACAGGGCCCCTCCCAAGATCAACCCAGATAACTACGGGATG
GATCTGAATAGCGACGACTCCACCGATGATGAGGCCCATCCCCGGAAGCCCATCCCCACCTGGGCCCGAG
GCACCCCGCTCAGCCAGGCTATCATTCACCAGTACTACCACCCACCGAACCTTCTGGAGCTCTTTGGAAC
CATTCTCCCACTGGACTTGGAGGATATCTTCAAGAAGAGCAAGCCCCGCTATCACAAGCGCACCAGCTCT
GCTGTCTGGAACTCACCGCCCCTGCAGGGCGCCAGGGTCCCCAGCAGCCTGGCCTACAGCCTGAAGAAGC
ACAAGCTTTGACTCGAGTCTAGAGGGCCCGTTTAAACCCGCTGATCAGCCTCGACTGTGCCTTCTAGTTG
CCAGCCATCTGTTGTTTGCCCCTCCCCCGTGCCTTCCTTGACCCTGGAAGGTGCCACTCCCACTGTCCTT
TCCTAATAAAATGAGGAAATTGCATCGCATTGTCTGAGTAGGTGTCATTCTATTCTGGGGGGTGGGGTGG
GGCAGGACAGCAAGGGGGAGGATTGGGAAGACAATAGCAGGCATGCTGGGGATGCGGTGGGCTCTATGGC
TTCTGAGGCGGAAAGAACCAGCTGGGGCTCTAGGGGGTATCCCC
[124 nt withheld, positions 4105-4228]
C
[91 nt withheld, positions 4230-4320]
A
[49 nt withheld, positions 4322-4370]
CCTTTGACGTTGGAGTCCACGTTCTTT
[37 nt withheld, positions 4398-4434]
ACCCTATCTCGGTCTATTCTTTTGATTTATAAGGGATTTTGCCGATTTCGGCCTATTGGTTAAAAAATGA
GCTGATTTAACAAAAATTTAACGCGAATTAATTCTGTGGAATGTGTGTCAGTTAGGGTGTGGAAAGTCCC
CAGGCTCCCCAGCAGGCAGAAGTATGCAAAGCATGCATCTCAATTAGTCAGCAACCAGGTGTGGAAAGTC
CCCAGGCTCCCCAGCAGGCAGAAGTATGCAAAGCATGCATCTCAATTAGTCAGCAACCATAGTCCCGCCC
CTAACTCCGCCCATCCCGCCCCTAACTCCGCCCAGTTCCGCCCATTCTCCGCCCCATGGCTGACTAATTT
TTTTTATTTATGCAGAGGCCGAGGCCGCCTCTGCCTCTGAGCTATTCCAGAAGTAGTGAGGAGGCTTTTT
TGGAGGCCTAGGCTTTTGCAAAAAGCTCCCGGGAGCTTGTATATCCATTTTCGGATCTGATCAGCACGTG
TTGACAATTAATCATCGGCATAGTATATCGGCATAGTATAATACGACAAGGTGAGGAACTAAACCATGGC
CAAGTTGACCAGTGCCGTTCCGGTGCTCACCGCGCGCGACGTCGCCGGAGCGGTCGAGTTCTGGACCGAC
CGGCTCGGGTTCTCCCGGGACTTCGTGGAGGACGACTTCGCCGGTGTGGTCCGGGACGACGTGACCCTGT
TCATCAGCGCGGTCCAGGACCAGGTGGTGCCGGACAACACCCTGGCCTGGGTGTGGGTGCGCGGCCTGGA
CGAGCTGTACGCCGAGTGGTCGGAGGTCGTGTCCACGAACTTCCGGGACGCCTCCGGGCCGGCCATGACC
GAGATCGGCGAGCAGCCGTGGGGGCGGGAGTTCGCCCTGCGCGACCCGGCCGGCAACTGCGTGCACTTCG
TGGCCGAGGAGCAGGACTGACACGTGCTACGAGATTTCGATTCCACCGCCGCCTTCTATGAAAGGTTGGG
CTTCGGAATCGTTTTCCGGGACGCCGGCTGGATGATCCTCCAGCGCGGGGATCTCATGCTGGAGTTCTTC
GCCCACCCCAACTTGTTTATTGCAGCTTATAATGGTTACAAATAAAGCAATAGCATCACAAATTTCACAA
ATAAAGCATTTTTTTCACTGCATTCTAGTTGTGGTTTGTCCAAACTCATCAATGTATCTTATCATGTCTG
TATACCGTCGACCTCTAGCTAGAGCTTGGCGTAATCATGGTCATAGCTGTTTCCTGTGTGAAATTGTTAT
CCGCTCACAATTCCACACAACATACGAGCCGGAAGCATAAAGTGTAAAGCCTGGGGTGCCTAATGAGTGA
GCTAACTCACATTAATTGCGTTGCGCTCACTGCCCGCTTTCCAGTCGGGAAACCTGTCGTGCCAGCTGCA
TTAATGAATCGGCCAACGCGCGGGGAGAGGCGGTTTGCGTATTGGGCGCTCTTCCGCTTCCTCGCTCACT
GACTCGCTGCGCTCGGTCGTTCGGCTGCGGCGAGCGGTATCAGCTCACTCAAAGGCGGTAATACGGTTAT
CCACAGAATCAGGGGATAACGCAGGAAAGAACATGTGAGCAAAAGGCCAGCAAAAGGCCAGGAACCGTAA
AAAGGCCGCGTTGCTGGCGTTTTTCCATAGGCTCCGCCCCCCTGACGAGCATCACAAAAATCGACGCTCA
AGTCAGAGGTGGCGAAACCCGACAGGACTATAAAGATACCAGGCGTTTCCCCCTGGAAGCTCCCTCGTGC
GCTCTCCTGTTCCGACCCTGCCGCTTACCGGATACCTGTCCGCCTTTCTCCCTTCGGGAAGCGTGGCGCT
TTCTCATAGCTCACGCTGTAGGTATCTCAGTTCGGTGTAGGTCGTTCGCTCCAAGCTGGGCTGTGTGCAC
GAACCCCCCGTTCAGCCCGACCGCTGCGCCTTATCCGGTAACTATCGTCTTGAGTCCAACCCGGTAAGAC
ACGACTTATCGCCACTGGCAGCAGCCACTGGTAACAGGATTAGCAGAGCGAGGTATGTAGGCGGTGCTAC
AGAGTTCTTGAAGTGGTGGCCTAACTACGGCTACACTAGAAGAACAGTATTTGGTATCTGCGCTCTGCTG
AAGCCAGTTACCTTCGGAAAAAGAGTTGGTAGCTCTTGATCCGGCAAACAAACCACCGCTGGTAGCGGTT
TTTTTGTTTGCAAGCAGCAGATTACGCGCAGAAAAAAAGGATCTCAAGAAGATCCTTTGATCTTTTCTAC
GGGGTCTGACGCTCAGTGGAACGAAAACTCACGTTAAGGGATTTTGGTCATGAGATTATCAAAAAGGATC
TTCACCTAGATCCTTTTAAATTAAAAATGAAGTTTTAAATCAATCTAAAGTATATATGAGTAAACTTGGT
CTGACAGTTACCAATGCTTAATCAGTGAGGCACCTATCTCAGCGATCTGTCTATTTCGTTCATCCATAGT
TGCCTGACTCCCCGTCGTGTAGATAACTACGATACGGGAGGGCTTACCATCTGGCCCCAGTGCTGCAATG
ATACCGCGAGACCCACGCTCACCGGCTCCAGATTTATCAGCAATAAACCAGCCAGCCGGAAGGGCCGAGC
GCAGAAGTGGTCCTGCAACTTTATCCGCCTCCATCCAGTCTATTAATTGTTGCCGGGAAGCTAGAGTAAG
TAGTTCGCCAGTTAATAGTTTGCGCAACGTTGTTGCCATTGCTACAGGCATCGTGGTGTCACGCTCGTCG
TTTGGTATGGCTTCATTCAGCTCCGGTTCCCAACGATCAAGGCGAGTTACATGATCCCCCATGTTGTGCA
AAAAAGCGGTTAGCTCCTTCGGTCCTCCGATCGTTGTCAGAAGTAAGTTGGCCGCAGTGTTATCACTCAT
GGTTATGGCAGCACTGCATAATTCTCTTACTGTCATGCCATCCGTAAGATGCTTTTCTGTGACTGGTGAG
TACTCAACCAAGTCATTCTGAGAATAGTGTATGCGGCGACCGAGTTGCTCTTGCCCGGCGTCAATACGGG
ATAATACCGCGCCACATAGCAGAACTTTAAAAGTGCTCATCATTGGAAAACGTTCTTCGGGGCGAAAACT
CTCAAGGATCTTACCGCTGTTGAGATCCAGTTCGATGTAACCCACTCGTGCACCCAACTGATCTTCAGCA
TCTTTTACTTTCACCAGCGTTTCTGGGTGAGCAAAAACAGGAAGGCAAAATGCCGCAAAAAAGGGAATAA
GGGCGACACGGAAATGTTGAATACTCATACTCTTCCTTTTTCAATATTATTGAAGCATTTATCAGGGTTA
TTGTCTCATGAGCGGATACATATTTGAATGTATTTAGAAAAATAAACAAATAGGGGTTCCGCGCACATTT
CCCCGAAAAGTGCCACCTGACGTC
Features (pLannotate 1.2.2; 23 found; start..end, strand, type, name):
     28..80      -  misc_feature   bom (fragment): basis of mobility region from pBR322
    235..614     +  enhancer       CMV enhancer: human cytomegalovirus immediate early enhancer
    687..704     -  promoter       CMV promoter (fragment): human cytomegalovirus (CMV) immediate early promoter
    767..818     +  promoter       CMVd2 promoter: truncated human cytomegalovirus (CMV) immediate early promoter that yields moderately reduced expression relative to the full-length promoter
    820..839     +  promoter       PLtetO-1 promoter (fragment): modified phage lambda PL promoter with tet operator sites (Lutz and Bujard, 1997)
    841..860     +  promoter       PLtetO-1 promoter (fragment): modified phage lambda PL promoter with tet operator sites (Lutz and Bujard, 1997)
    868..901     +  promoter       TRE3GV promoter (fragment): 3rd-generation Tet-responsive promoter that can be activated by binding of Tet-On® 3G, optimized for retroviral and lentiviral vectors
   1032..3782    +  CDS            INCENP: INCE_HUMAN - Experimental evidence at protein level: Swiss-Prot protein existence level 1. Component of the chromosomal passenger complex (CPC), a complex that acts as a key regulator of mitosis. The CPC complex has essential functions at the centromere in ensuring correct chromosome alignment and segregation and is required for chromatin-induced microtubule stabilization and spindle assembly. Acts as a scaffold regulating CPC localization and activity. The C-terminus associates with AURKB or AURKC, the N-terminus associated with BIRC5/survivin and CDCA8/borealin tethers the CPC to the inner c
   3835..4059    +  polyA_signal   bGH poly(A) signal: bovine growth hormone polyadenylation signal
   4063..4084    +  promoter       SV40 promoter (fragment): SV40 enhancer and early promoter
   4105..4533    +  rep_origin     f1 ori (sequence partly withheld): f1 bacteriophage origin of replication; arrow indicates direction of (+) strand synthesis
   4547..4876    +  promoter       SV40 promoter: SV40 enhancer and early promoter
   4924..4971    +  promoter       EM7 promoter: synthetic bacterial promoter&nbsp
   4990..5364    +  CDS            BleoR: antibiotic-binding protein; Sh ble from Streptoalloteichus hindustanus; confers resistance to bleomycin, phleomycin, and Zeocin™
   5374..5499    +  CDS            ble (fragment): BLE_KLEPN - Experimental evidence at protein level: Swiss-Prot protein existence level 1. Binding protein with a strong affinity to the bleomycin family of antibiotics. Binds to CL990; an antimitotic-antibiotic compound. From Klebsiella pneumoniae.
   5494..5615    +  polyA_signal   SV40 poly(A) signal: SV40 polyadenylation signal
   5688..5704    -  protein_bind   lac operator: The lac repressor binds to the lac operator to inhibit transcription in E. coli. This inhibition can be relieved by adding lactose or isopropyl-β-D-thiogalactopyranoside (IPTG). lac repressor encoded by lacI
   5712..5742    -  promoter       lac promoter: promoter for the E. coli lac operon
   5757..5778    -  protein_bind   CAP binding site: CAP binding activates transcription in the presence of cAMP. E. coli catabolite activator protein
   5791..5883    -  CDS            lacI (fragment): lac repressor; lacI; The lac repressor binds to the lac operator to inhibit transcription in E. coli. This inhibition can be relieved by adding lactose or isopropyl-β-D-thiogalactopyranoside (IPTG).
   6066..6651    -  rep_origin     ori: high-copy-number ColE1/pMB1/pBR322/pUC origin of replication
   6822..7682    -  CDS            AmpR: β-lactamase; bla; confers resistance to ampicillin, carbenicillin, and related antibiotics
   7683..7787    -  promoter       AmpR promoter: bla
