>Addgene plasmid #108480 | pcDNA4-Tet-on-vsv-Incenp | addgene full sequence | sequence record 208745 | Addgene NGS Result
GACGGATCGGGAGATCTCCCGATCCCCTATGGTGCACTCTCAGTACAATCTGCTCTGATGCCGCATAGTT
AAGCCAGTATCTGCTCCCTGCTTGTGTGTTGGAGGTCGCTGAGTAGTGCGCGAGCAAAATTTAAGCTACA
ACAAGGCAAGGCTTGACCGACAATTGCATGAAGAATCTGCTTAGGGTTAGGCGTTTTGCGCTGCTTCGCG
ATGTACGGGCCAGATATACGCGTTGACATTGATTATTGACTAGTTATTAATAGTAATCAATTACGGGGTC
ATTAGTTCATAGCCCATATATGGAGTTCCGCGTTACATAACTTACGGTAAATGGCCCGCCTGGCTGACCG
CCCAACGACCCCCGCCCATTGACGTCAATAATGACGTATGTTCCCATAGTAACGCCAATAGGGACTTTCC
ATTGACGTCAATGGGTGGAGTATTTACGGTAAACTGCCCACTTGGCAGTACATCAAGTGTATCATATGCC
AAGTACGCCCCCTATTGACGTCAATGACGGTAAATGGCCCGCCTGGCATTATGCCCAGTACATGACCTTA
TGGGACTTTCCTACTTGGCAGTACATCTACGTATTAGTCATCGCTATTACCATGGTGATGCGGTTTTGGC
AGTACATCAATGGGCGTGGATAGCGGTTTGACTCACGGGGATTTCCAAGTCTCCACCCCATTGACGTCAA
TGGGAGTTTGTTTTGGCACCAAAATCAACGGGACTTTCCAAAATGTCGTAACAACTCCGCCCCATTGACG
CAAATGGGCGGTAGGCGTGTACGGTGGGAGGTCTATATAAGCAGAGCTCTCCCTATCAGTGATAGAGATC
TCCCTATCAGTGATAGAGATCGTCGACGAGCTCGTTTAGTGAACCGTCAGATCGCCTGGAGACGCCATCC
ACGCTGTTTTGACCTCCATAGAAGACACCGGGACCGATCCAGCCTCCGGACTCTAGCGTTTAAACTTAAG
CTTGGTACCGCCACCATGTACACCGACATCGAGATGAACCGGTTGGGCAAGGGGACGACGGCCCCAGGGC
CCATTCACCTGCTGGAGCTCTGTGACCAGAAGCTCATGGAGTTTCTCTGCAACATGGATAATAAGGACTT
GGTGTGGCTTGAGGAGATCCAAGAGGAGGCCGAGCGCATGTTCACCAGAGAATTCAGCAAAGAGCCAGAG
CTGATGCCCAAAACACCTTCTCAGAAGAACCGACGGAAGAAGAGACGGATTTCTTATGTTCAGGATGAAA
ACAGAGATCCCATCAGGAGAAGGTTATCCCGCAGAAAGTCTCGGAGCAGCCAGCTGAGCTCCCGACGCCT
CCGCAGCAAGGACAGTGTAGAGAAGCTGGCTACAGTGGTCGGGGAGAACGGCTCCGTTCTGCGGCGTGTG
ACCCGTGCTGCGGCTGCAGCTGCCGCGGCTACCATGGCATTGGCTGCACCTTCTTCACCCACCCCTGAGT
CTCCCACGATGCTGACTAAGAAGCCCGAGGATAACCACACCCAGTGCCAGCTGGTGCCTGTGGTGGAGAT
CGGCATCAGTGAGCGCCAGAATGCTGAGCAGCATGTCACCCAGCTCATGTCCACCGAGCCTCTGCCCCGC
ACTCTGTCCCCGACTCCAGCTTCAGCCACAGCTCCAACCTCCCAGGGCATCCCGACATCAGATGAGGAAT
CAACACCTAAGAAGTCGAAGGCCAGGATACTGGAGTCCATCACAGTGAGCTCCCTGATGGCTACACCCCA
GGACCCCAAGGGTCAAGGGGTCGGGACGGGGCGGTCTGCGTCTAAGCTCAGGATTGCGCAGGTCTCCCCT
GGCCCACGGGACTCGCCAGCCTTTCCAGATTCTCCATGGCGGGAGCGGGTGCTGGCTCCCATCCTGCCGG
ATAACTTCTCCACGCCCACGGGCTCTCGCACGGACTCTCAATCGGTGCGGCACAGCCCGATCGCCCCGTC
TTCCCCGAGTCCCCGAGTCTTAGCCCAGAAGTACTCTCTGGTGGCCAAACAGGAAAGTGTTGTCCGCAGG
GCGAGCAGAAGGCTTGCCAAGAAGACTGCCGAAGAGCCAGCTGCCTCTGGCCGCATCATCTGTCACAGTT
ACCTGGAGAGGCTCCTGAATGTTGAGGTGCCCCAGAAAGTTGGTTCTGAGCAGAAGGAACCCCCCGAGGA
GGCTGAGCCTGTGGCGGCAGCTGAGCCAGAGGTCCCTGAGAACAACGGAAATAACTCGTGGCCCCACAAT
GACACAGAGATCGCCAACAGCACACCCAACCCGAAGCCTGCAGCCAGCAGCCCGGAAACACCCTCTGCAG
GGCAGCAAGAGGCCAAGACGGACCAAGCAGATGGACCCAGAGAGCCACCGCAGAGTGCCAGGAGGAAGCG
CAGCTACAAGCAGGCCGTGAGTGAGCTGGACGAGGAGCAGCACCTGGAGGATGAGGAGCTGCAGCCCCCC
AGGAGCAAGACCCCTTCCTCACCCTGCCCAGCCAGCAAGGTGGTACGGCCCCTCCGGACCTTTCTGCACA
CAGTGCAGAGGAACCAGATGCTCACGACCCCGACCTCAGCCCCACGCAGCGTCATGAAGTCCTTTATTAA
GCGCAACACTCCCCTGCGCATGGACCCCAAGTGCAGCTTCGTCGAGAAGGAGCGGCAGCGCCTGGAGAAT
CTGCGGCGGAAGGAGGAGGCCGAGCAGCTGCGCAGGCAGAAGGTGGAGGAGGACAAGCGGCGGCGGCTGG
AGGAGGTGAAGCTGAAGCGTGAGGAACGCCTCCGCAAGGTGCTGCAGGCCCGCGAGCGGGTGGAGCAGAT
GAAGGAGGAGAAGAAGAAGCAGATTGAGCAGAAGTTTGCTCAGATCGACGAGAAGACTGAGAAGGCCAAG
GAGGAGCGGCTGGCAGAGGAGAAGGCCAAGAAAAAGGCGGCGGCCAAGAAGATGGAGGAGGTGGAAGCAC
GCAGGAAGCAGGAAGAGGATGCACGTAGGCTCAGGTGGCTGCAGCAGGAGGAGGAAGAGCGGCGGCACCA
AGAGCTGCTGCAGAAGAAGAAGGAAGAGGAGCAGGAGCGGCTGCGGAAGGCGGCCGAGGCTAAGCGGCTG
GCAGAGCAGCGGGAGCAGGAGCGGCGGGAGCAGGAGCGGCGCGAGCAGGAGCGGCGCGAGCAGGAGCGGC
GGGAGCAGGAGCGGCGCGAGCAGGAGCGACAGCTGGCAGAGCAGGAGCGTCGGCGGGAGCAGGAGCGGCT
CCAGGCCGAGAGGGAGCTGCAGGAGCGGGAGAAGGCCCTGCGGCTGCAGAAGGAGCAGCTGCAGAGGGAA
CTGGAGGAGAAGAAGAAGAAGGAAGAGCAGCAGCGTCTGGCTGAGCGGCAGCTGCAGGAGGAGCAAGAGA
AGAAAGCCAAGGAGGCAGCAGGGGCCAGCAAGGCCCTGAATGTGACTGTGGACGTGCAGTCTCCAGCTTG
TACCTCATATCAGATGACTCCGCAAGGGCACAGGGCCCCTCCCAAGATCAACCCAGATAACTACGGGATG
GATCTGAATAGCGACGACTCCACCGATGATGAGGCCCATCCCCGGAAGCCCATCCCCACCTGGGCCCGAG
GCACCCCGCTCAGCCAGGCTATCATTCACCAGTACTACCACCCACCGAACCTTCTGGAGCTCTTTGGAAC
CATTCTCCCACTGGACTTGGAGGATATCTTCAAGAAGAGCAAGCCCCGCTATCACAAGCGCACCAGCTCT
GCTGTCTGGAACTCACCGCCCCTGCAGGGCGCCAGGGTCCCCAGCAGCCTGGCCTACAGCCTGAAGAAGC
ACAAGCTTTGACTCGAGTCTAGAGGGCCCGTTTAAACCCGCTGATCAGCCTCGACTGTGCCTTCTAGTTG
CCAGCCATCTGTTGTTTGCCCCTCCCCCGTGCCTTCCTTGACCCTGGAAGGTGCCACTCCCACTGTCCTT
TCCTAATAAAATGAGGAAATTGCATCGCATTGTCTGAGTAGGTGTCATTCTATTCTGGGGGGTGGGGTGG
GGCAGGACAGCAAGGGGGAGGATTGGGAAGACAATAGCAGGCATGCTGGGGATGCGGTGGGCTCTATGGC
TTCTGAGGCGGAAAGAACCAGCTGGGGCTCTAGGGGGTATCCCC
[124 nt withheld, positions 4105-4228]
C
[91 nt withheld, positions 4230-4320]
A
[49 nt withheld, positions 4322-4370]
CCTTTGACGTTGGAGTCCACGTTCTTT
[37 nt withheld, positions 4398-4434]
ACCCTATCTCGGTCTATTCTTTTGATTTATAAGGGATTTTGCCGATTTCGGCCTATTGGTTAAAAAATGA
GCTGATTTAACAAAAATTTAACGCGAATTAATTCTGTGGAATGTGTGTCAGTTAGGGTGTGGAAAGTCCC
CAGGCTCCCCAGCAGGCAGAAGTATGCAAAGCATGCATCTCAATTAGTCAGCAACCAGGTGTGGAAAGTC
CCCAGGCTCCCCAGCAGGCAGAAGTATGCAAAGCATGCATCTCAATTAGTCAGCAACCATAGTCCCGCCC
CTAACTCCGCCCATCCCGCCCCTAACTCCGCCCAGTTCCGCCCATTCTCCGCCCCATGGCTGACTAATTT
TTTTTATTTATGCAGAGGCCGAGGCCGCCTCTGCCTCTGAGCTATTCCAGAAGTAGTGAGGAGGCTTTTT
TGGAGGCCTAGGCTTTTGCAAAAAGCTCCCGGGAGCTTGTATATCCATTTTCGGATCTGATCAGCACGTG
TTGACAATTAATCATCGGCATAGTATATCGGCATAGTATAATACGACAAGGTGAGGAACTAAACCATGGC
CAAGTTGACCAGTGCCGTTCCGGTGCTCACCGCGCGCGACGTCGCCGGAGCGGTCGAGTTCTGGACCGAC
CGGCTCGGGTTCTCCCGGGACTTCGTGGAGGACGACTTCGCCGGTGTGGTCCGGGACGACGTGACCCTGT
TCATCAGCGCGGTCCAGGACCAGGTGGTGCCGGACAACACCCTGGCCTGGGTGTGGGTGCGCGGCCTGGA
CGAGCTGTACGCCGAGTGGTCGGAGGTCGTGTCCACGAACTTCCGGGACGCCTCCGGGCCGGCCATGACC
GAGATCGGCGAGCAGCCGTGGGGGCGGGAGTTCGCCCTGCGCGACCCGGCCGGCAACTGCGTGCACTTCG
TGGCCGAGGAGCAGGACTGACACGTGCTACGAGATTTCGATTCCACCGCCGCCTTCTATGAAAGGTTGGG
CTTCGGAATCGTTTTCCGGGACGCCGGCTGGATGATCCTCCAGCGCGGGGATCTCATGCTGGAGTTCTTC
GCCCACCCCAACTTGTTTATTGCAGCTTATAATGGTTACAAATAAAGCAATAGCATCACAAATTTCACAA
ATAAAGCATTTTTTTCACTGCATTCTAGTTGTGGTTTGTCCAAACTCATCAATGTATCTTATCATGTCTG
TATACCGTCGACCTCTAGCTAGAGCTTGGCGTAATCATGGTCATAGCTGTTTCCTGTGTGAAATTGTTAT
CCGCTCACAATTCCACACAACATACGAGCCGGAAGCATAAAGTGTAAAGCCTGGGGTGCCTAATGAGTGA
GCTAACTCACATTAATTGCGTTGCGCTCACTGCCCGCTTTCCAGTCGGGAAACCTGTCGTGCCAGCTGCA
TTAATGAATCGGCCAACGCGCGGGGAGAGGCGGTTTGCGTATTGGGCGCTCTTCCGCTTCCTCGCTCACT
GACTCGCTGCGCTCGGTCGTTCGGCTGCGGCGAGCGGTATCAGCTCACTCAAAGGCGGTAATACGGTTAT
CCACAGAATCAGGGGATAACGCAGGAAAGAACATGTGAGCAAAAGGCCAGCAAAAGGCCAGGAACCGTAA
AAAGGCCGCGTTGCTGGCGTTTTTCCATAGGCTCCGCCCCCCTGACGAGCATCACAAAAATCGACGCTCA
AGTCAGAGGTGGCGAAACCCGACAGGACTATAAAGATACCAGGCGTTTCCCCCTGGAAGCTCCCTCGTGC
GCTCTCCTGTTCCGACCCTGCCGCTTACCGGATACCTGTCCGCCTTTCTCCCTTCGGGAAGCGTGGCGCT
TTCTCATAGCTCACGCTGTAGGTATCTCAGTTCGGTGTAGGTCGTTCGCTCCAAGCTGGGCTGTGTGCAC
GAACCCCCCGTTCAGCCCGACCGCTGCGCCTTATCCGGTAACTATCGTCTTGAGTCCAACCCGGTAAGAC
ACGACTTATCGCCACTGGCAGCAGCCACTGGTAACAGGATTAGCAGAGCGAGGTATGTAGGCGGTGCTAC
AGAGTTCTTGAAGTGGTGGCCTAACTACGGCTACACTAGAAGAACAGTATTTGGTATCTGCGCTCTGCTG
AAGCCAGTTACCTTCGGAAAAAGAGTTGGTAGCTCTTGATCCGGCAAACAAACCACCGCTGGTAGCGGTG
GTTTTTTTGTTTGCAAGCAGCAGATTACGCGCAGAAAAAAAGGATCTCAAGAAGATCCTTTGATCTTTTC
TACGGGGTCTGACGCTCAGTGGAACGAAAACTCACGTTAAGGGATTTTGGTCATGAGATTATCAAAAAGG
ATCTTCACCTAGATCCTTTTAAATTAAAAATGAAGTTTTAAATCAATCTAAAGTATATATGAGTAAACTT
GGTCTGACAGTTACCAATGCTTAATCAGTGAGGCACCTATCTCAGCGATCTGTCTATTTCGTTCATCCAT
AGTTGCCTGACTCCCCGTCGTGTAGATAACTACGATACGGGAGGGCTTACCATCTGGCCCCAGTGCTGCA
ATGATACCGCGAGACCCACGCTCACCGGCTCCAGATTTATCAGCAATAAACCAGCCAGCCGGAAGGGCCG
AGCGCAGAAGTGGTCCTGCAACTTTATCCGCCTCCATCCAGTCTATTAATTGTTGCCGGGAAGCTAGAGT
AAGTAGTTCGCCAGTTAATAGTTTGCGCAACGTTGTTGCCATTGCTACAGGCATCGTGGTGTCACGCTCG
TCGTTTGGTATGGCTTCATTCAGCTCCGGTTCCCAACGATCAAGGCGAGTTACATGATCCCCCATGTTGT
GCAAAAAAGCGGTTAGCTCCTTCGGTCCTCCGATCGTTGTCAGAAGTAAGTTGGCCGCAGTGTTATCACT
CATGGTTATGGCAGCACTGCATAATTCTCTTACTGTCATGCCATCCGTAAGATGCTTTTCTGTGACTGGT
GAGTACTCAACCAAGTCATTCTGAGAATAGTGTATGCGGCGACCGAGTTGCTCTTGCCCGGCGTCAATAC
GGGATAATACCGCGCCACATAGCAGAACTTTAAAAGTGCTCATCATTGGAAAACGTTCTTCGGGGCGAAA
ACTCTCAAGGATCTTACCGCTGTTGAGATCCAGTTCGATGTAACCCACTCGTGCACCCAACTGATCTTCA
GCATCTTTTACTTTCACCAGCGTTTCTGGGTGAGCAAAAACAGGAAGGCAAAATGCCGCAAAAAAGGGAA
TAAGGGCGACACGGAAATGTTGAATACTCATACTCTTCCTTTTTCAATATTATTGAAGCATTTATCAGGG
TTATTGTCTCATGAGCGGATACATATTTGAATGTATTTAGAAAAATAAACAAATAGGGGTTCCGCGCACA
TTTCCCCGAAAAGTGCCACCTGACGTC
Features (pLannotate 1.2.2; 22 found; start..end, strand, type, name):
     28..80      -  misc_feature   bom (fragment): basis of mobility region from pBR322
    235..614     +  enhancer       CMV enhancer: human cytomegalovirus immediate early enhancer
    615..818     +  promoter       CMV promoter: human cytomegalovirus (CMV) immediate early promoter
    820..839     +  promoter       PLtetO-1 promoter (fragment): modified phage lambda PL promoter with tet operator sites (Lutz and Bujard, 1997)
    841..860     +  promoter       PLtetO-1 promoter (fragment): modified phage lambda PL promoter with tet operator sites (Lutz and Bujard, 1997)
    868..901     +  promoter       TRE3GV promoter (fragment): 3rd-generation Tet-responsive promoter that can be activated by binding of Tet-On® 3G, optimized for retroviral and lentiviral vectors
   1032..3782    +  CDS            INCENP: INCE_HUMAN - Experimental evidence at protein level: Swiss-Prot protein existence level 1. Component of the chromosomal passenger complex (CPC), a complex that acts as a key regulator of mitosis. The CPC complex has essential functions at the centromere in ensuring correct chromosome alignment and segregation and is required for chromatin-induced microtubule stabilization and spindle assembly. Acts as a scaffold regulating CPC localization and activity. The C-terminus associates with AURKB or AURKC, the N-terminus associated with BIRC5/survivin and CDCA8/borealin tethers the CPC to the inner c
   3835..4059    +  polyA_signal   bGH poly(A) signal: bovine growth hormone polyadenylation signal
   4063..4084    +  promoter       SV40 promoter (fragment): SV40 enhancer and early promoter
   4105..4533    +  rep_origin     f1 ori (sequence partly withheld): f1 bacteriophage origin of replication; arrow indicates direction of (+) strand synthesis
   4547..4876    +  promoter       SV40 promoter: SV40 enhancer and early promoter
   4924..4971    +  promoter       EM7 promoter: synthetic bacterial promoter&nbsp
   4990..5364    +  CDS            BleoR: antibiotic-binding protein; Sh ble from Streptoalloteichus hindustanus; confers resistance to bleomycin, phleomycin, and Zeocin™
   5374..5499    +  CDS            ble (fragment): BLE_KLEPN - Experimental evidence at protein level: Swiss-Prot protein existence level 1. Binding protein with a strong affinity to the bleomycin family of antibiotics. Binds to CL990; an antimitotic-antibiotic compound. From Klebsiella pneumoniae.
   5494..5615    +  polyA_signal   SV40 poly(A) signal: SV40 polyadenylation signal
   5688..5704    -  protein_bind   lac operator: The lac repressor binds to the lac operator to inhibit transcription in E. coli. This inhibition can be relieved by adding lactose or isopropyl-β-D-thiogalactopyranoside (IPTG). lac repressor encoded by lacI
   5712..5742    -  promoter       lac promoter: promoter for the E. coli lac operon
   5757..5778    -  protein_bind   CAP binding site: CAP binding activates transcription in the presence of cAMP. E. coli catabolite activator protein
   5791..5883    -  CDS            lacI (fragment): lac repressor; lacI; The lac repressor binds to the lac operator to inhibit transcription in E. coli. This inhibition can be relieved by adding lactose or isopropyl-β-D-thiogalactopyranoside (IPTG).
   6066..6654    -  rep_origin     ori: high-copy-number ColE1/pMB1/pBR322/pUC origin of replication
   6825..7685    -  CDS            AmpR: β-lactamase; bla; confers resistance to ampicillin, carbenicillin, and related antibiotics
   7686..7790    -  promoter       AmpR promoter: bla
