[The description below was written by a language model from this plasmid's Addgene catalogue record and pLannotate feature annotations shown in this document.]
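Description:
pcDNA4-Tet-on-vsv-Incenp is a mammalian expression plasmid built on the pcDNA4-TO backbone for tetracycline-regulated expression of wild-type human INCENP carrying an N-terminal VSV epitope tag. In bacteria it is maintained as a high-copy plasmid through a ColE1/pUC-type origin and selected with ampicillin via the β-lactamase gene. An f1 origin is also present. For mammalian cells, a Zeocin resistance cassette (Sh ble) sits behind tandem SV40 early and EM7 promoters and ends in an SV40 polyadenylation signal, so the same marker can work in both mammalian and bacterial hosts and allows stable lines to be selected.

The expression unit consists of the CMV immediate-early enhancer and promoter followed directly by two short tet operator matches, which the annotation software labels as fragments of other Tet-responsive promoters. In this arrangement a Tet repressor supplied by the host cell binds the operators and blocks CMV-driven transcription, and adding tetracycline or doxycycline releases the repressor and switches expression on. The plasmid does not encode the repressor itself. Downstream lie the INCENP coding sequence and a bovine growth hormone polyadenylation signal. The VSV tag is listed in the catalogue but is not annotated separately in the feature tables, presumably lying just upstream of the annotated INCENP region. The insert was cloned between EcoRI sites.

INCENP is the scaffold of the chromosomal passenger complex, linking Aurora B kinase to survivin and borealin at the inner centromere. The construct is intended for inducible expression of tagged wild-type INCENP in studies of mitosis and chromosome bi-orientation. The depositor and sequencing-derived records differ by only a few nucleotides and give essentially the same annotation.
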