Addgene plasmid #108480: pcDNA4-Tet-on-vsv-Incenp
Purpose: inducible expression of vsv-INCENP wt
Depositing lab: Susanne Lens. Depositing organization: University Medical Centre Utrecht. Publication: Sensing chromosome bi-orientation by spatial separation of aurora B kinase from kinetochore substrates. Liu D, Vader G, Vromans MJ, Lampson MA, Lens SM. Science. 2009 Mar 6;323(5919):1350-3. doi: 10.1126/science.1167000. Epub 2009 Jan 15. PubMed 19150808.
Backbone
  Vector backbone: pcDNA4-TO
  Backbone size w/o insert (bp): 5100
  Vector type: Mammalian Expression
  Selectable markers: Zeocin
Growth in bacteria
  Bacterial resistance: Ampicillin, 100 μg/mL
  Growth temperature: 37°C
  Growth strain: DH5alpha
  Copy number: High Copy
Gene/Insert
  Gene/Insert name: INCENP
  Species: H. sapiens (human)
  Insert size (bp): 2757
  Entrez Gene: INCENP
  Promoter: CMV
  Tag / fusion protein: VSV (N terminal on insert)
  Cloning method: Restriction Enzyme; 5′ cloning site EcoR1 (unknown if destroyed); 3′ cloning site EcoR1 (unknown if destroyed)
Terms and licenses: Academic/Nonprofit Terms; Industry Terms: Not Available to Industry
How to cite: pcDNA4-Tet-on-vsv-Incenp was a gift from Susanne Lens (Addgene plasmid # 108480 ; http://n2t.net/addgene:108480 ; RRID:Addgene_108480)
